Addgene plasmid #122773: pAC10050_pLX-DEST-IRES-NpuDnaE(C)-Hygro(90-341)
Purpose: Plasmid 50:Lentiviral Gateway desination vector encoding NpuDnaE(C)-Hygro(90-341)
Depositing lab: Albert Cheng. Publication: Split Selectable Markers. Jillette N, Du M, Cheng AW. bioRxiv 452979 10.1101/452979.
Backbone
  Vector backbone: pLX302 (Addgene #25896)
  Modifications to backbone: Puromycin removed
  Vector type: Mammalian Expression, Lentiviral ; Gateway Destination
  Selectable markers: NpuDnaE(C)-Hygro(90-341)
Growth in bacteria
  Bacterial resistance: Chloramphenicol and Ampicillin, 25 & 100 μg/mL
  Growth temperature: 30°C
  Growth strain: ccdB Survival
  Copy number: Unknown
Gene/Insert
  Gene/Insert name: NpuDnaE(C)-Hygro(90-341)
  Species: Synthetic
  Cloning method: Ligation Independent Cloning
  Sequencing primers: 5′ TCCTCGGTCTCGATTCTACG; 3′ agcagcgtatccacatagcg
Terms and licenses: Academic/Nonprofit Terms; Industry Terms: Not Available to Industry
Depositor comments: Please visit https://www.biorxiv.org/content/10.1101/452979v2 for BioRxiv preprint.
How to cite: pAC10050_pLX-DEST-IRES-NpuDnaE(C)-Hygro(90-341) was a gift from Albert Cheng (Addgene plasmid # 122773)
