[The description below was written by a language model from this plasmid's Addgene catalogue record and pLannotate feature annotations shown in this document.]
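Description:
pAC10050_pLX-DEST-IRES-NpuDnaE(C)-Hygro(90-341) is a lentiviral Gateway destination vector for mammalian expression, derived from pLX302 with the puromycin resistance gene removed. The 10.4 kb plasmid replicates in E. coli from a high-copy ColE1/pUC-type origin and carries AmpR, along with an f1 origin and an SV40 origin. Because the Gateway cassette contains both a chloramphenicol resistance gene and the ccdB toxin gene, the unrecombined vector is selected with chloramphenicol plus ampicillin and must be maintained in a ccdB-tolerant strain. The viral backbone has an RSV promoter fused to a truncated HIV-1 5' LTR, the Ψ packaging signal, RRE, cPPT/CTS, WPRE and a self-inactivating ΔU3 3' LTR. This layout is typical of vectors whose packaging functions are supplied in trans.

Within the provirus, a CMV enhancer/promoter sits upstream of the attR1–CmR–ccdB–attR2 cassette. An LR reaction replaces this cassette with a gene of interest from an entry clone, placing it immediately upstream of a V5 epitope tag. Downstream, an EMCV IRES drives translation of the synthetic insert from the same transcript. That insert is the C-terminal half of the Npu DnaE split intein fused to residues 90–341 of hygromycin phosphotransferase. The annotation detects only the HygR fragment, leaving an unannotated gap after the IRES where the intein segment presumably lies. An hPGK promoter is also annotated upstream of the cPPT, probably a remnant of the removed puromycin cassette.

This fragment alone should not confer hygromycin resistance. The associated work concerns split selectable markers, so the vector is presumably paired with a partner construct encoding the complementary N-terminal hygromycin fragment fused to the N-intein. Protein trans-splicing would then rebuild a functional marker only in cells carrying both vectors, allowing co-selection of two transgenes with a single antibiotic.
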