Features (pLannotate 1.2.2; 36 found; start..end, strand, type, name):
     65..368     +  enhancer       CMV enhancer: human cytomegalovirus immediate early enhancer
    369..572     +  promoter       CMV promoter: human cytomegalovirus (CMV) immediate early promoter
    595..719     +  protein_bind   attR1: mutant version of attR; recombination site for the Gateway® LR reaction LR Clonase™
    744..774     +  promoter       lac UV5 promoter: E. coli lac promoter with an "up" mutation
    798..827     +  promoter       cat promoter (fragment): promoter of the E. coli cat gene encoding chloramphenicol acetyltransferase
    828..1487    +  CDS            CmR: chloramphenicol acetyltransferase; cat; confers resistance to chloramphenicol
   1666..1824    +  CDS            ccdA (fragment): CCDA_ECO57 - Also known as H, letA. Experimental evidence at protein level: Swiss-Prot protein existence level 1. Antitoxin component of a type II toxin-antitoxin (TA) system which inhibits the post-segregational killing (PSK) of plasmid-free cells, also referred to as a plasmid addiction system. Binds to and blocks the activity of CcdB; will also remove bound CcdB protein from the CcdB-GyrA complex by forming a CcdA-CcdB complex, a process termed rejuvenation. Functions as a transcriptional corepressor for the ccdAB operon, repression also requires CcdB (By similarity). From Escherichia coli
   1829..2131    +  CDS            ccdB: CCDB_ECOLI - Also known as G, letB, letD. Experimental evidence at protein level: Swiss-Prot protein existence level 1. Toxic component of a type II toxin-antitoxin (TA) system, functioning in plasmid maintainence. Responsible for the post- segregational killing (PSK) of plasmid-free cells, also referred to as a plasmid addiction system. Half-life of over 2 hours. Cell killing by CcdB is accompanied by filamentation, defects in chromosome and plasmid segregation, defects in cell division, formation of anucleate cells, decreased DNA synthesis and plasmid loss. Interferes with the activity of DN
   2175..2299    -  protein_bind   attR2: mutant version of attR; recombination site for the Gateway® LR reaction LR Clonase™
   2301..2342    +  CDS            V5 tag: epitope tag from simian virus 5
   2381..2950    +  misc_feature   IRES2: internal ribosome entry site (IRES) of the encephalomyocarditis virus (EMCV)
   3058..3816    +  CDS            HygR (fragment): aminoglycoside phosphotransferase from E. coli confers resistance to hygromycin
   3840..4428    +  misc_feature   WPRE: woodchuck hepatitis virus posttranscriptional regulatory element
   4479..4498    +  misc_feature   cPPT/CTS (fragment): central polypurine tract and central termination sequence of HIV-1
   4500..4733    +  LTR            3' LTR (ΔU3): self-inactivating 3' long terminal repeat (LTR) from HIV-1
   4811..4932    +  polyA_signal   SV40 poly(A) signal: SV40 polyadenylation signal
   4972..5107    +  rep_origin     SV40 ori: SV40 origin of replication
   5128..5146    -  promoter       T7 promoter: promoter for bacteriophage T7 RNA polymerase
   5154..5309    +  CDS            lacZα (fragment): LacZα fragment of β-galactosidase; lacZ fragment
   5314..5742    +  rep_origin     f1 ori (sequence partly withheld): f1 bacteriophage origin of replication; arrow indicates direction of (+) strand synthesis
   5795..5899    +  promoter       AmpR promoter: bla
   5900..6760    +  CDS            AmpR: β-lactamase; bla; confers resistance to ampicillin, carbenicillin, and related antibiotics
   6931..7519    +  rep_origin     ori: high-copy-number ColE1/pMB1/pBR322/pUC origin of replication
   7702..7794    +  CDS            lacI (fragment): lac repressor; lacI; The lac repressor binds to the lac operator to inhibit transcription in E. coli. This inhibition can be relieved by adding lactose or isopropyl-β-D-thiogalactopyranoside (IPTG).
   7807..7828    +  protein_bind   CAP binding site: CAP binding activates transcription in the presence of cAMP. E. coli catabolite activator protein
   7843..7873    +  promoter       lac promoter: promoter for the E. coli lac operon
   7881..7897    +  protein_bind   lac operator: The lac repressor binds to the lac operator to inhibit transcription in E. coli. This inhibition can be relieved by adding lactose or isopropyl-β-D-thiogalactopyranoside (IPTG). lac repressor encoded by lacI
   7942..7960    +  promoter       T3 promoter: promoter for bacteriophage T3 RNA polymerase
   7988..8214    +  promoter       RSV promoter: Rous sarcoma virus enhancer/promoter
   8215..8395    +  LTR            5' LTR (truncated): truncated 5' long terminal repeat (LTR) from HIV-1
   8442..8567    +  misc_feature   HIV-1 Ψ: packaging signal of human immunodeficiency virus type 1
   8551..8914    +  CDS            HIV-1 gag (fragment): gag protein from human immunodeficiency virus 1; gag
   9060..9293    +  misc_feature   RRE: The Rev response element (RRE) of HIV-1 allows for Rev-dependent mRNA export from the nucleus to the cytoplasm.
   9670..9696    +  CDS            Rev (fragment): human immunodeficiency virus 1 (HIV-1) Rev protein; rev; enhances nuclear export of unspliced and incompletely spliced viral mRNAs
   9697..10197   +  promoter       hPGK promoter: human phosphoglycerate kinase 1 promoter
  10259..10376   +  misc_feature   cPPT/CTS: central polypurine tract and central termination sequence of HIV-1
>Addgene plasmid #122773 | pAC10050_pLX-DEST-IRES-NpuDnaE(C)-Hygro(90-341) | depositor full sequence | sequence record 234275 | pAC10050_pLX-DEST-IRES-NpuDnaE(C)-Hygro(90-341) sequence 10428 bps
CCCGGGGTTATTAATAGTAATCAATTACGGGGTCATTAGTTCATAGCCCATATATGGAGTTCCGCGTTAC
ATAACTTACGGTAAATGGCCCGCCTGGCTGACCGCCCAACGACCCCCGCCCATTGACGTCAATAATGACG
TATGTTCCCATAGTAACGCCAATAGGGACTTTCCATTGACGTCAATGGGTGGAGTATTTACGGTAAACTG
CCCACTTGGCAGTACATCAAGTGTATCATATGCCAAGTACGCCCCCTATTGACGTCAATGACGGTAAATG
GCCCGCCTGGCATTATGCCCAGTACATGACCTTATGGGACTTTCCTACTTGGCAGTACATCTACGTATTA
GTCATCGCTATTACCATGGTGATGCGGTTTTGGCAGTACATCAATGGGCGTGGATAGCGGTTTGACTCAC
GGGGATTTCCAAGTCTCCACCCCATTGACGTCAATGGGAGTTTGTTTTGGCACCAAAATCAACGGGACTT
TCCAAAATGTCGTAACAACTCCGCCCCATTGACGCAAATGGGCGGTAGGCGTGTACGGTGGGAGGTCTAT
ATAAGCAGAGCTCTCTGGCTAACTGTCGGGATCAACAAGTTTGTACAAAAAAGCTGAACGAGAAACGTAA
AATGATATAAATATCAATATATTAAATTAGATTTTGCATAAAAAACAGACTACATAATACTGTAAAACAC
AACATATCCAGTCACTATGGCGGCCGCATTAGGCACCCCAGGCTTTACACTTTATGCTTCCGGCTCGTAT
AATGTGTGGATTTTGAGTTAGGATCCGTCGAGATTTTCAGGAGCTAAGGAAGCTAAAATGGAGAAAAAAA
TCACTGGATATACCACCGTTGATATATCCCAATGGCATCGTAAAGAACATTTTGAGGCATTTCAGTCAGT
TGCTCAATGTACCTATAACCAGACCGTTCAGCTGGATATTACGGCCTTTTTAAAGACCGTAAAGAAAAAT
AAGCACAAGTTTTATCCGGCCTTTATTCACATTCTTGCCCGCCTGATGAATGCTCATCCGGAATTCCGTA
TGGCAATGAAAGACGGTGAGCTGGTGATATGGGATAGTGTTCACCCTTGTTACACCGTTTTCCATGAGCA
AACTGAAACGTTTTCATCGCTCTGGAGTGAATACCACGACGATTTCCGGCAGTTTCTACACATATATTCG
CAAGATGTGGCGTGTTACGGTGAAAACCTGGCCTATTTCCCTAAAGGGTTTATTGAGAATATGTTTTTCG
TCTCAGCCAATCCCTGGGTGAGTTTCACCAGTTTTGATTTAAACGTGGCCAATATGGACAACTTCTTCGC
CCCCGTTTTCACCATGGGCAAATATTATACGCAAGGCGACAAGGTGCTGATGCCGCTGGCGATTCAGGTT
CATCATGCCGTTTGTGATGGCTTCCATGTCGGCAGAATGCTTAATGAATTACAACAGTACTGCGATGAGT
GGCAGGGCGGGGCGTAAAGATCTGGATCCGGCTTACTAAAAGCCAGATAACAGTATGCGTATTTGCGCGC
TGATTTTTGCGGTATAAGAATATATACTGATATGTATACCCGAAGTATGTCAAAAAGAGGTATGCTATGA
AGCAGCGTATTACAGTGACAGTTGACAGCGACAGCTATCAGTTGCTCAAGGCATATATGATGTCAATATC
TCCGGTCTGGTAAGCACAACCATGCAGAATGAAGCCCGTCGTCTGCGTGCCGAACGCTGGAAAGCGGAAA
ATCAGGAAGGGATGGCTGAGGTCGCCCGGTTTATTGAAATGAACGGCTCTTTTGCTGACGAGAACAGGGG
CTGGTGAAATGCAGTTTAAGGTTTACACCTATAAAAGAGAGAGCCGTTATCGTCTGTTTGTGGATGTACA
GAGTGATATTATTGACACGCCCGGGCGACGGATGGTGATCCCCCTGGCCAGTGCACGTCTGCTGTCAGAT
AAAGTCTCCCGTGAACTTTACCCGGTGGTGCATATCGGGGATGAAAGCTGGCGCATGATGACCACCGATA
TGGCCAGTGTGCCGGTCTCCGTTATCGGGGAAGAAGTGGCTGATCTCAGCCACCGCGAAAATGACATCAA
AAACGCCATTAACCTGATGTTCTGGGGAATATAAATGTCAGGCTCCCTTATACACAGCCAGTCTGCAGGT
CGACCATAGTGACTGGATATGTTGTGTTTTACAGTATTATGTAGTCTGTTTTTTATGCAAAATCTAATTT
AATATATTGATATTTATATCATTTTACGTTTCTCGTTCAGCTTTCTTGTACAAAGTGGTTGGTAAGCCTA
TCCCTAACCCTCTCCTCGGTCTCGATTCTACGTAGTAATGAGCTAGCAGTCTCGAGGTTAACGAATTCCG
CCCCCCCCCTAACGTTACTGGCCGAAGCCGCTTGGAATAAGGCCGGTGTGCGCTTGTCTATATGTTATTT
TCCACCATATTGCCGTCTTTTGGCAATGTGAGGGCCCGGAAACCTGGCCCTGTCTTCTTGACGAGCATTC
CTAGGGGTCTTTCCCCTCTCGCCAAAGGAATGCAAGGTCTGTTGAATGTCGTGAAGGAAGCAGTTCCTCT
GGAAGCTTCTTGAAGACAAACAACGTCTGTAGCGACCCTTTGCAGGCAGCGGAACCCCCCACCTGGCGAC
AGGTGCCCCTGCGGCCAAAAGCCACGTGTATAAGATACACCTGCAAAGGCGGCACAACCCCAGTGCCACG
TTGTGAGTTGGATAGTTGTGGAAAGAGTCAAATGGCTCTCCTCAAGCGTATTCAACAAGGGGCTGAAGGA
TGCCCAGAAGGTACCCCATTGTATGGGATCTGATCTGGGGCCTCGGTGCACATGCTTTACATGTGTTTAG
TCGAGGTTAAAAAAACGTCTAGGCCCCCCGAACCACGGGGACGTGGTTTTCCTTTGAAAAACACGATAAT
ACCATGGCCATGATTAAGATCGCTACGCGGAAGTACCTGGGGAAACAGAACGTCTACGACATAGGTGTGG
AGCGCGATCACAACTTTGCTCTGAAAAATGGATTTATCGCCAGCAACTGCATCTCCCGCCGTGCACAGGG
TGTCACGTTGCAAGACCTGCCTGAAACCGAACTGCCCGCTGTTCTGCAGCCGGTCGCGGAGGCCATGGAT
GCGATCGCTGCGGCCGATCTTAGCCAGACGAGCGGGTTCGGCCCATTCGGACCGCAAGGAATCGGTCAAT
ACACTACATGGCGTGATTTCATATGCGCGATTGCTGATCCCCATGTGTATCACTGGCAAACTGTGATGGA
CGACACCGTCAGTGCGTCCGTCGCGCAGGCTCTCGATGAGCTGATGCTTTGGGCCGAGGACTGCCCCGAA
GTCCGGCACCTCGTGCACGCGGATTTCGGCTCCAACAATGTCCTGACGGACAATGGCCGCATAACAGCGG
TCATTGACTGGAGCGAGGCGATGTTCGGGGATTCCCAATACGAGGTCGCCAACATCTTCTTCTGGAGGCC
GTGGTTGGCTTGTATGGAGCAGCAGACGCGCTACTTCGAGCGGAGGCATCCGGAGCTTGCAGGATCGCCG
CGGCTCCGGGCGTATATGCTCCGCATTGGTCTTGACCAACTCTATCAGAGCTTGGTTGACGGCAATTTCG
ATGATGCAGCTTGGGCGCAGGGTCGATGCGACGCAATCGTCCGATCCGGAGCCGGGACTGTCGGGCGTAC
ACAAATCGCCCGCAGAAGCGCGGCCGTCTGGACCGATGGCTGTGTAGAAGTACTCGCCGATAGTGGAAAC
CGACGCCCCAGCACTCGTCCGAGGGCAAAGGAATAGCACCGGTGGCGCGTTAAGTCGACAATCAACCTCT
GGATTACAAAATTTGTGAAAGATTGACTGGTATTCTTAACTATGTTGCTCCTTTTACGCTATGTGGATAC
GCTGCTTTAATGCCTTTGTATCATGCTATTGCTTCCCGTATGGCTTTCATTTTCTCCTCCTTGTATAAAT
CCTGGTTGCTGTCTCTTTATGAGGAGTTGTGGCCCGTTGTCAGGCAACGTGGCGTGGTGTGCACTGTGTT
TGCTGACGCAACCCCCACTGGTTGGGGCATTGCCACCACCTGTCAGCTCCTTTCCGGGACTTTCGCTTTC
CCCCTCCCTATTGCCACGGCGGAACTCATCGCCGCCTGCCTTGCCCGCTGCTGGACAGGGGCTCGGCTGT
TGGGCACTGACAATTCCGTGGTGTTGTCGGGGAAATCATCGTCCTTTCCTTGGCTGCTCGCCTGTGTTGC
CACCTGGATTCTGCGCGGGACGTCCTTCTGCTACGTCCCTTCGGCCCTCAATCCAGCGGACCTTCCTTCC
CGCGGCCTGCTGCCGGCTCTGCGGCCTCTTCCGCGTCTTCGCCTTCGCCCTCAGACGAGTCGGATCTCCC
TTTGGGCCGCCTCCCCGCGTCGACTTTAAGACCAATGACTTACAAGGCAGCTGTAGATCTTAGCCACTTT
TTAAAAGAAAAGGGGGGACTGGAAGGGCTAATTCACTCCCAACGAAGACAAGATCTGCTTTTTGCTTGTA
CTGGGTCTCTCTGGTTAGACCAGATCTGAGCCTGGGAGCTCTCTGGCTAACTAGGGAACCCACTGCTTAA
GCCTCAATAAAGCTTGCCTTGAGTGCTTCAAGTAGTGTGTGCCCGTCTGTTGTGTGACTCTGGTAACTAG
AGATCCCTCAGACCCTTTTAGTCAGTGTGGAAAATCTCTAGCAGTACGTATAGTAGTTCATGTCATCTTA
TTATTCAGTATTTATAACTTGCAAAGAAATGAATATCAGAGAGTGAGAGGAACTTGTTTATTGCAGCTTA
TAATGGTTACAAATAAAGCAATAGCATCACAAATTTCACAAATAAAGCATTTTTTTCACTGCATTCTAGT
TGTGGTTTGTCCAAACTCATCAATGTATCTTATCATGTCTGGCTCTAGCTATCCCGCCCCTAACTCCGCC
CATCCCGCCCCTAACTCCGCCCAGTTCCGCCCATTCTCCGCCCCATGGCTGACTAATTTTTTTTATTTAT
GCAGAGGCCGAGGCCGCCTCGGCCTCTGAGCTATTCCAGAAGTAGTGAGGAGGCTTTTTTGGAGGCCTAG
GGACGTACCCAATTCGCCCTATAGTGAGTCGTATTACGCGCGCTCACTGGCCGTCGTTTTACAACGTCGT
GACTGGGAAAACCCTGGCGTTACCCAACTTAATCGCCTTGCAGCACATCCCCCTTTCGCCAGCTGGCGTA
ATAGCGAAGAGGCCCGCACCGATCGCCCTTCCCAACAGTTGCGCAGCCTGAATGGCGAATGGG
[124 nt withheld, positions 5314-5437]
C
[91 nt withheld, positions 5439-5529]
A
[49 nt withheld, positions 5531-5579]
CCTTTGACGTTGGAGTCCACGTTCTTT
[37 nt withheld, positions 5607-5643]
ACCCTATCTCGGTCTATTCTTTTGATTTATAAGGGATTTTGCCGATTTCGGCCTATTGGTTAAAAAATGA
GCTGATTTAACAAAAATTTAACGCGAATTTTAACAAAATATTAACGCTTACAATTTAGGTGGCACTTTTC
GGGGAAATGTGCGCGGAACCCCTATTTGTTTATTTTTCTAAATACATTCAAATATGTATCCGCTCATGAG
ACAATAACCCTGATAAATGCTTCAATAATATTGAAAAAGGAAGAGTATGAGTATTCAACATTTCCGTGTC
GCCCTTATTCCCTTTTTTGCGGCATTTTGCCTTCCTGTTTTTGCTCACCCAGAAACGCTGGTGAAAGTAA
AAGATGCTGAAGATCAGTTGGGTGCACGAGTGGGTTACATCGAACTGGATCTCAACAGCGGTAAGATCCT
TGAGAGTTTTCGCCCCGAAGAACGTTTTCCAATGATGAGCACTTTTAAAGTTCTGCTATGTGGCGCGGTA
TTATCCCGTATTGACGCCGGGCAAGAGCAACTCGGTCGCCGCATACACTATTCTCAGAATGACTTGGTTG
AGTACTCACCAGTCACAGAAAAGCATCTTACGGATGGCATGACAGTAAGAGAATTATGCAGTGCTGCCAT
AACCATGAGTGATAACACTGCGGCCAACTTACTTCTGACAACGATCGGAGGACCGAAGGAGCTAACCGCT
TTTTTGCACAACATGGGGGATCATGTAACTCGCCTTGATCGTTGGGAACCGGAGCTGAATGAAGCCATAC
CAAACGACGAGCGTGACACCACGATGCCTGTAGCAATGGCAACAACGTTGCGCAAACTATTAACTGGCGA
ACTACTTACTCTAGCTTCCCGGCAACAATTAATAGACTGGATGGAGGCGGATAAAGTTGCAGGACCACTT
CTGCGCTCGGCCCTTCCGGCTGGCTGGTTTATTGCTGATAAATCTGGAGCCGGTGAGCGTGGGTCTCGCG
GTATCATTGCAGCACTGGGGCCAGATGGTAAGCCCTCCCGTATCGTAGTTATCTACACGACGGGGAGTCA
GGCAACTATGGATGAACGAAATAGACAGATCGCTGAGATAGGTGCCTCACTGATTAAGCATTGGTAACTG
TCAGACCAAGTTTACTCATATATACTTTAGATTGATTTAAAACTTCATTTTTAATTTAAAAGGATCTAGG
TGAAGATCCTTTTTGATAATCTCATGACCAAAATCCCTTAACGTGAGTTTTCGTTCCACTGAGCGTCAGA
CCCCGTAGAAAAGATCAAAGGATCTTCTTGAGATCCTTTTTTTCTGCGCGTAATCTGCTGCTTGCAAACA
AAAAAACCACCGCTACCAGCGGTGGTTTGTTTGCCGGATCAAGAGCTACCAACTCTTTTTCCGAAGGTAA
CTGGCTTCAGCAGAGCGCAGATACCAAATACTGTTCTTCTAGTGTAGCCGTAGTTAGGCCACCACTTCAA
GAACTCTGTAGCACCGCCTACATACCTCGCTCTGCTAATCCTGTTACCAGTGGCTGCTGCCAGTGGCGAT
AAGTCGTGTCTTACCGGGTTGGACTCAAGACGATAGTTACCGGATAAGGCGCAGCGGTCGGGCTGAACGG
GGGGTTCGTGCACACAGCCCAGCTTGGAGCGAACGACCTACACCGAACTGAGATACCTACAGCGTGAGCT
ATGAGAAAGCGCCACGCTTCCCGAAGGGAGAAAGGCGGACAGGTATCCGGTAAGCGGCAGGGTCGGAACA
GGAGAGCGCACGAGGGAGCTTCCAGGGGGAAACGCCTGGTATCTTTATAGTCCTGTCGGGTTTCGCCACC
TCTGACTTGAGCGTCGATTTTTGTGATGCTCGTCAGGGGGGCGGAGCCTATGGAAAAACGCCAGCAACGC
GGCCTTTTTACGGTTCCTGGCCTTTTGCTGGCCTTTTGCTCACATGTTCTTTCCTGCGTTATCCCCTGAT
TCTGTGGATAACCGTATTACCGCCTTTGAGTGAGCTGATACCGCTCGCCGCAGCCGAACGACCGAGCGCA
GCGAGTCAGTGAGCGAGGAAGCGGAAGAGCGCCCAATACGCAAACCGCCTCTCCCCGCGCGTTGGCCGAT
TCATTAATGCAGCTGGCACGACAGGTTTCCCGACTGGAAAGCGGGCAGTGAGCGCAACGCAATTAATGTG
AGTTAGCTCACTCATTAGGCACCCCAGGCTTTACACTTTATGCTTCCGGCTCGTATGTTGTGTGGAATTG
TGAGCGGATAACAATTTCACACAGGAAACAGCTATGACCATGATTACGCCAAGCGCGCAATTAACCCTCA
CTAAAGGGAACAAAAGCTGGAGCTGCAAGCTTAATGTAGTCTTATGCAATACTCTTGTAGTCTTGCAACA
TGGTAACGATGAGTTAGCAACATGCCTTACAAGGAGAGAAAAAGCACCGTGCATGCCGATTGGTGGAAGT
AAGGTGGTACGATCGTGCCTTATTAGGAAGGCAACAGACGGGTCTGACATGGATTGGACGAACCACTGAA
TTGCCGCATTGCAGAGATATTGTATTTAAGTGCCTAGCTCGATACATAAACGGGTCTCTCTGGTTAGACC
AGATCTGAGCCTGGGAGCTCTCTGGCTAACTAGGGAACCCACTGCTTAAGCCTCAATAAAGCTTGCCTTG
AGTGCTTCAAGTAGTGTGTGCCCGTCTGTTGTGTGACTCTGGTAACTAGAGATCCCTCAGACCCTTTTAG
TCAGTGTGGAAAATCTCTAGCAGTGGCGCCCGAACAGGGACTTGAAAGCGAAAGGGAAACCAGAGGAGCT
CTCTCGACGCAGGACTCGGCTTGCTGAAGCGCGCACGGCAAGAGGCGAGGGGCGGCGACTGGTGAGTACG
CCAAAAATTTTGACTAGCGGAGGCTAGAAGGAGAGAGATGGGTGCGAGAGCGTCAGTATTAAGCGGGGGA
GAATTAGATCGCGATGGGAAAAAATTCGGTTAAGGCCAGGGGGAAAGAAAAAATATAAATTAAAACATAT
AGTATGGGCAAGCAGGGAGCTAGAACGATTCGCAGTTAATCCTGGCCTGTTAGAAACATCAGAAGGCTGT
AGACAAATACTGGGACAGCTACAACCATCCCTTCAGACAGGATCAGAAGAACTTAGATCATTATATAATA
CAGTAGCAACCCTCTATTGTGTGCATCAAAGGATAGAGATAAAAGACACCAAGGAAGCTTTAGACAAGAT
AGAGGAAGAGCAAAACAAAAGTAAGACCACCGCACAGCAAGCGGCCGCTGATCTTCAGACCTGGAGGAGG
AGATATGAGGGACAATTGGAGAAGTGAATTATATAAATATAAAGTAGTAAAAATTGAACCATTAGGAGTA
GCACCCACCAAGGCAAAGAGAAGAGTGGTGCAGAGAGAAAAAAGAGCAGTGGGAATAGGAGCTTTGTTCC
TTGGGTTCTTGGGAGCAGCAGGAAGCACTATGGGCGCAGCGTCAATGACGCTGACGGTACAGGCCAGACA
ATTATTGTCTGGTATAGTGCAGCAGCAGAACAATTTGCTGAGGGCTATTGAGGCGCAACAGCATCTGTTG
CAACTCACAGTCTGGGGCATCAAGCAGCTCCAGGCAAGAATCCTGGCTGTGGAAAGATACCTAAAGGATC
AACAGCTCCTGGGGATTTGGGGTTGCTCTGGAAAACTCATTTGCACCACTGCTGTGCCTTGGAATGCTAG
TTGGAGTAATAAATCTCTGGAACAGATTTGGAATCACACGACCTGGATGGAGTGGGACAGAGAAATTAAC
AATTACACAAGCTTAATACACTCCTTAATTGAAGAATCGCAAAACCAGCAAGAAAAGAATGAACAAGAAT
TATTGGAATTAGATAAATGGGCAAGTTTGTGGAATTGGTTTAACATAACAAATTGGCTGTGGTATATAAA
ATTATTCATAATGATAGTAGGAGGCTTGGTAGGTTTAAGAATAGTTTTTGCTGTACTTTCTATAGTGAAT
AGAGTTAGGCAGGGATATTCACCATTATCGTTTCAGACCCACCTCCCAACCCCGAGGGGACCCTTGCGCC
TTTTCCAAGGCAGCCCTGGGTTTGCGCAGGGACGCGGCTGCTCTGGGCGTGGTTCCGGGAAACGCAGCGG
CGCCGACCCTGGGTCTCGCACATTCTTCACGTCCGTTCGCAGCGTCACCCGGATCTTCGCCGCTACCCTT
GTGGGCCCCCCGGCGACGCTTCCTGCTCCGCCCCTAAGTCGGGAAGGTTCCTTGCGGTTCGCGGCGTGCC
GGACGTGACAAACGGAAGCCGCACGTCTCACTAGTACCCTCGCAGACGGACAGCGCCAGGGAGCAATGGC
AGCGCGCCGACCGCGATGGGCTGTGGCCAATAGCGGCTGCTCAGCAGGGCGCGCCGAGAGCAGCGGCCGG
GAAGGGGCGGTGCGGGAGGCGGGGTGTGGGGCGGTAGTGTGGGCCCTGTTCCTGCCCGCGCGGTGTTCCG
CATTCTGCAAGCCTCCGGAGCGCACGTCGGCAGTCGGCTCCCTCGTTGACCGAATCACCGACCTCTCTCC
CCAGGGGGTACCCAGCTGTCTAGAGAATTCTAGATCTTGAGACAAATGGCAGTATTCATCCACAATTTTA
AAAGAAAAGGGGGGATTGGGGGGTACAGTGCAGGGGAAAGAATAGTAGACATAATAGCAACAGACATACA
AACTAAAGAATTACAAAAACAAATTACAAAAATTCAAAATTTTCGGGTTTATTACAGGGACAGCAGAGAT
CCACTTTGGCGCCGGCTCGAGGGGG
